Addgene plasmid #83057: pCD-Sub64-HRS (258-277) A266Q,A268Q Hs
Purpose: Expresses the cDHFR-link2-His6-MBP-HRS (258-277) A266Q,A268Q Hs in E.coli
Depositing lab: Gali Prag. Depositing organization: Tel Aviv University. Publication: A bacterial genetic selection system for ubiquitylation cascade discovery. Levin-Kravets O, Tanner N, Shohat N, Attali I, Keren-Kaplan T, Shusterman A, Artzi S, Varvak A, Reshef Y, Shi X, Zucker O, Baram T, Katina C, Pilzer I, Ben-Aroya S, Prag G. Nat Methods. 2016 Nov;13(11):945-952. doi: 10.1038/nmeth.4003. Epub 2016 Oct 3. PubMed 27694912.
Backbone
  Vector backbone: pCDFDuet-1
  Backbone size w/o insert (bp): 2876
  Total vector size (bp): 3302
  Modifications to backbone: The pCD-Sub vector was constructed based on a pCDF-duet vector. The T7 promoter was substituted with pLtetO-1. The cDHFR fragment (residues 109-187) was PCR-amplified and sub-cloned under the pLtetO1 promoter at the MluI and AscI endonuclease recognition sites (the AscI site was inserted by PCR). A second linker (linker2; as indicated in Figure 4B); was fused to the N-terminus of MBP (Maltose Binding Protein) and cloned into the AscI site. Substrates were PCR-amplified and sub-cloned into SacII and SpeI sites downstream and in-frame with the cDHFR-linker2. In some vectors the MBP was removed. Some vectors were prepared by complete chemical synthesis assembly (Gibson et al, 2009).
  Vector type: Bacterial Expression
Growth in bacteria
  Bacterial resistance: Spectinomycin, 50 μg/mL
  Growth temperature: 37°C
  Growth strain: DH5alpha
  Copy number: Unknown
Gene/Insert
  Gene/Insert name: EPSIN (alt name: ENTH domain)
  Species: D. rerio (zebrafish)
  Insert size (bp): 426
  Mutation: 18-157, S37G
  Entrez Gene: epn1 (a.k.a. fd51f09, wu:fd51f09, wu:fj90e03, zgc:56381)
  Tag / fusion protein: cDHFR- link2-His6
Terms and licenses: Academic/Nonprofit Terms; Industry Terms: Not Available to Industry
Depositor comments: This plasmid is listed as #83069 in the published paper.
How to cite: pCD-Sub64-HRS (258-277) A266Q,A268Q Hs was a gift from Gali Prag (Addgene plasmid # 83057)
