[The description below was written by a language model from this plasmid's Addgene catalogue record and pLannotate feature annotations shown in this document.]
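Description:
pCD-Sub64-HRS (258-277) A266Q,A268Q Hs is a bacterial expression plasmid built on pCDFDuet-1 and used as a "substrate" vector in a split-DHFR genetic selection system for ubiquitylation in E. coli. It replicates from the CloDF13 (CDF) origin, which is compatible with other common origins and so allows the plasmid to be maintained alongside additional plasmids in the same cell. Selection is by spectinomycin through the aadA (SmR) aminoglycoside adenylyltransferase gene, which the annotation places downstream of a bla-type promoter.

The original T7 promoter of the backbone has been replaced by PLtetO-1, a phage lambda PL derivative carrying tet operator sites. This promoter drives a single fusion open reading frame. It begins with the C-terminal fragment of mouse dihydrofolate reductase (cDHFR, residues 109-187), followed by a linker (link2), a His6 tag and a cytosolic, signal-sequence-free maltose binding protein. According to the plasmid name and stated purpose, the fusion ends in a short human HRS peptide (residues 258-277) bearing the A266Q and A268Q substitutions. In the associated selection scheme, a cDHFR-tagged candidate substrate of this kind is presumably paired with a complementary DHFR fragment supplied from another construct, so that reconstituted DHFR activity reports on the modification.

The record is internally inconsistent. The gene/insert fields describe a zebrafish epsin ENTH domain (residues 18-157, S37G; 426 bp), which does not match the name or purpose. The listed total size of 3,302 bp also differs from the 3,792 nt sequenced record. The feature table annotates cDHFR and MBP but no feature for the region downstream of MBP, so it neither confirms nor excludes the HRS peptide.
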