Features (pLannotate 1.2.2; 6 found; start..end, strand, type, name):
    153..226     +  promoter       PLtetO-1 promoter: modified phage lambda PL promoter with tet operator sites (Lutz and Bujard, 1997)
    257..496     +  CDS            DHFR (fragment): mouse dihydrofolate reductase; Mus musculus Dhfr
    655..1753    +  CDS            MBP (fragment): maltose binding protein from E. coli; malE (mutated); This version of the gene does not encode a signal sequence, so MBP will remain in the cytosol.
   2124..2915    -  CDS            SmR: aminoglycoside adenylyltransferase (Murphy, 1985); aadA; confers resistance to spectinomycin and streptomycin
   2916..3007    -  promoter       AmpR promoter: bla
   3055..1       -  rep_origin     CloDF13 ori (across the origin): Plasmids containing the CloDF13 (CDF) origin of replication can be propagated in E. coli cells that contain additional plasmids with compatible origins.
>Addgene plasmid #83057 | pCD-Sub64-HRS (258-277) A266Q,A268Q Hs | addgene full sequence | sequence record 190657 | Addgene NGS Result
CTTTTCTACTGAACCGCTCTAGATTTCAGTGCAATTTATCTCTTCAAATGTAGCACCGTCGACGCAATTC
CGACGTCTAAGAAACCATTATTATCATGACATTAACCTATAAAAATAGGCGTATCACGAGGCCCTTTCGT
CTTCACCTCGAGTCCCTATCAGTGATAGAGATTGACATCCCTATCAGTGATAGAGATACTGAGCACATCA
GCAGGACGCACTGACCGAATTCATTAAAGAGGAGAAAACGCGTATGAGTAAAGTAGACATGGTTTGGATA
GTCGGAGGCAGTTCTGTTTACCAGGAAGCCATGAATCAACCAGGCCACCTCAGACTCTTTGTGACAAGGA
TCATGCAGGAATTTGAAAGTGACACGTTTTTCCCAGAAATTGATTTGGGGAAATATAAACTTCTCCCAGA
ATACCCAGGCGTCCTCTCTGAGGTCCAGGAGGAAAAAGGCATCAAGTATAAGTTTGAAGTCTACGAGAAG
AAAGACAGGCGCGCCGGCGGCTCAGCGGGCTCGGGAAGCGGAGCGGGATCTGGCAGCGGCGGTAGCGCAG
GCAGCAGCGGGTCAAGCGGTGCCTCGAGCGGCAGGCGCGCCCTGCAGATGGGCAGCAGCCATCACCATCA
TCACCACAGCCAGGATCCGAATTCGAAAATCGAAGAAGGTAAACTGGTAATCTGGATTAACGGCGATAAA
GGCTATAACGGTCTCGCTGAAGTCGGTAAGAAATTCGAGAAAGATACCGGAATTAAAGTCACCGTTGAGC
ATCCGGATAAACTGGAAGAGAAATTCCCACAGGTTGCGGCAACTGGCGATGGCCCTGACATTATCTTCTG
GGCACACGACCGCTTTGGTGGCTACGCTCAATCTGGCCTGTTGGCTGAAATCACCCCGGACAAAGCGTTC
CAGGACAAGCTGTATCCGTTTACCTGGGATGCCGTACGTTACAACGGCAAGCTGATTGCTTACCCGATCG
CTGTTGAAGCGTTATCGCTGATTTATAACAAAGATCTGCTGCCGAACCCGCCAAAAACCTGGGAAGAGAT
CCCGGCGCTGGATAAAGAACTGAAAGCGAAAGGTAAGAGCGCGCTGATGTTCAACCTGCAAGAACCGTAC
TTCACCTGGCCGCTGATTGCTGCTGACGGGGGTTATGCGTTCAAGTATGAAAACGGCAAGTACGACATTA
AAGACGTGGGCGTGGATAACGCTGGCGCGAAAGCGGGTCTGACCTTCCTGGTTGACCTGATTAAAAACAA
ACACATGAATGCAGACACCGATTACTCCATCGCAGAAGCTGCCTTTAATAAAGGCGAAACAGCGATGACC
ATCAACGGCCCGTGGGCATGGTCCAACATCGACACCAGCAAAGTGAATTATGGTGTAACGGTACTGCCGA
CCTTCAAGGGTCAACCATCCAAACCGTTCGTTGGCGTGCTGAGCGCAGGTATTAACGCCGCCAGTCCGAA
CAAAGAGCTGGCAAAAGAGTTCCTCGAAAACTATCTGCTGACTGATGAAGGTCTGGAAGCGGTTAATAAA
GACAAACCGCTGGGTGCCGTAGCGCTGAAGTCTTACGAGGAAGAGTTGGCGAAAGATCCACGTATTGCCG
CCACAATGGAAAACGCCCAGAAAGGTGAAATCATGCCGAACATCCCGCAGATGTCCGCTTTCTGGTATGC
CGTGCGTACTGCGGTGATCAACGCCGCCAGCGGTCGTCAGACTGTCGATGAAGCCCTGAAAGACGCGCAG
ACTAATTCGAGCTCGAACAACAACAACAATAACAATAACAACAACCTCGGGATCGATACGACCCTGGAAG
TTCTGTTCCAGGGGCCCCCGCGGCAGGAAGAAGAGGAACTGCAGCTCCAACTCCAGCTGTCCCAGTCTGA
AGCGGAAGAAAAATAAACTAGTTAAGTCGAACAGAAAGTAACGTATTGTACACGGCCGAAGCTTGGCGCC
ATAGCGGCCGCGAGAAGCACACGGTCACACTGCTTCCGGTAGTCAATAAACCGGTAAACCAGCAATAGAC
ATAAGCGGCTATTTAACGACCCTGCCCTGAACCGACGACCGGGTCATCGTGGCCGGATCTTGCGGCCCCT
CGGCTTGAACGAATTGTTAGACATTATTTGCCGACTACCTTGGTGATCTCGCCTTTCACGTAGTGGACAA
ATTCTTCCAACTGATCTGCGCGCGAGGCCAAGCGATCTTCTTCTTGTCCAAGATAAGCCTGTCTAGCTTC
AAGTATGACGGGCTGATACTGGGCCGGCAGGCGCTCCATTGCCCAGTCGGCAGCGACATCCTTCGGCGCG
ATTTTGCCGGTTACTGCGCTGTACCAAATGCGGGACAACGTAAGCACTACATTTCGCTCATCGCCAGCCC
AGTCGGGCGGCGAGTTCCATAGCGTTAAGGTTTCATTTAGCGCCTCAAATAGATCCTGTTCAGGAACCGG
ATCAAAGAGTTCCTCCGCCGCTGGACCTACCAAGGCAACGCTATGTTCTCTTGCTTTTGTCAGCAAGATA
GCCAGATCAATGTCGATCGTGGCTGGCTCGAAGATACCTGCAAGAATGTCATTGCGCTGCCATTCTCCAA
ATTGCAGTTCGCGCTTAGCTGGATAACGCCACGGAATGATGTCGTCGTGCACAACAATGGTGACTTCTAC
AGCGCGGAGAATCTCGCTCTCTCCAGGGGAAGCCGAAGTTTCCAAAAGGTCGTTGATCAAAGCTCGCCGC
GTTGTTTCATCAAGCCTTACGGTCACCGTAACCAGCAAATCAATATCACTGTGTGGCTTCAGGCCGCCAT
CCACTGCGGAGCCGTACAAATGTACGGCCAGCAACGTCGGTTCGAGATGGCGCTCGATGACGCCAACTAC
CTCTGATAGTTGAGTCGATACTTCGGCGATCACCGCTTCCCTCATACTCTTCCTTTTTCAATATTATTGA
AGCATTTATCAGGGTTATTGTCTCATGAGCGGATACATATTTGAATGTATTTAGAAAAATAAACAAATAG
CTAGCTCACTCGGTCGCTACGCTCCGGGCGTGAGACTGCGGCGGGCGCTGCGGACACATACAAAGTTACC
CACAGATTCCGTGGATAAGCAGGGGACTAACATGTGAGGCAAAACAGCAGGGCCGCGCCGGTGGCGTTTT
TCCATAGGCTCCGCCCTCCTGCCAGAGTTCACATAAACAGACGCTTTTCCGGTGCATCTGTGGGAGCCGT
GAGGCTCAACCATGAATCTGACAGTACGGGCGAAACCCGACAGGACTTAAAGATCCCCACCGTTTCCGGC
GGGTCGCTCCCTCTTGCGCTCTCCTGTTCCGACCCTGCCGTTTACCGGATACCTGTTCCGCCTTTCTCCC
TTACGGGAAGTGTGGCGCTTTCTCATAGCTCACACACTGGTATCTCGGCTCGGTGTAGGTCGTTCGCTCC
AAGCTGGGCTGTAAGCAAGAACTCCCCGTTCAGCCCGACTGCTGCGCCTTATCCGGTAACTGTTCACTTG
AGTCCAACCCGGAAAAGCACGGTAAAACGCCACTGGCAGCAGCCATTGGTAACTGGGAGTTCGCAGAGGA
TTTGTTTAGCTAAACACGCGGTTGCTCTTGAAGTGTGCGCCAAAGTCCGGCTACACTGGAAGGACAGATT
TGGTTGCTGTGCTCTGCGAAAGCCAGTTACCACGGTTAAGCAGTTCCCCAACTGACTTAACCTTCGATCA
AACCACCTCCCCAGGTGGTTTTTTCGTTTACAGGGCAAAAGATTACGCGCAGAAAAAAAGGATCTCAAGA
AGATCCTTTGAT
